Addgene plasmid #228564: AURKA-Aquamarine
Purpose: Encodes a donor-only, Aquamarine-tagged version of the AURKA biosensor under the control of a CMV promoter
Depositing lab: Giulia Bertolin. Depositing organization: CNRS, Delegation Bretagne et Pays de la Loire. Publication: tdLanYFP, a Yellow, Bright, Photostable, and pH-Insensitive Fluorescent Protein for Live-Cell Imaging and Forster Resonance Energy Transfer-Based Sensing Strategies. Bousmah Y, Valenta H, Bertolin G, Singh U, Nicolas V, Pasquier H, Tramier M, Merola F, Erard M. ACS Sens. 2021 Nov 26;6(11):3940-3947. doi: 10.1021/acssensors.1c00874. Epub 2021 Oct 22. PubMed 34676768.
Backbone
  Vector backbone: pCMV
  Vector type: Mammalian Expression
  Selectable markers: Neomycin (select with G418)
Growth in bacteria
  Bacterial resistance: Kanamycin, 50 μg/mL
  Growth temperature: 37°C
  Growth strain: DH5alpha
  Copy number: High Copy
Gene/Insert
  Cloning method: Gibson Cloning
  Sequencing primers: 5′ CMV
Terms and licenses: Academic/Nonprofit Terms; Industry Terms: Not Available to Industry
How to cite: AURKA-Aquamarine was a gift from Giulia Bertolin (Addgene plasmid # 228564 ; http://n2t.net/addgene:228564 ; RRID:Addgene_228564)
