[The description below was written by a language model from this plasmid's Addgene catalogue record and pLannotate feature annotations shown in this document.]
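Description:
AURKA-Aquamarine is a 5.9 kb mammalian expression plasmid on a pCMV backbone that encodes human Aurora kinase A (AURKA) fused at its C-terminus to the cyan fluorescent protein Aquamarine. The fusion is driven by the human cytomegalovirus immediate-early enhancer and promoter. The AURKA coding sequence sits just downstream of a remnant of the multiple cloning site, followed after a short linker by Aquamarine and then an SV40 polyadenylation signal. The insert was assembled by Gibson cloning. Short annotated fragments (a piece of SV40 large T antigen near the polyadenylation region, a bleomycin-resistance fragment, and a bGH poly(A) fragment) appear to be backbone remnants rather than functional parts.

The plasmid is propagated in E. coli at high copy through a ColE1/pUC-type origin and also carries an f1 origin. A single Tn5 aminoglycoside phosphotransferase gene (NeoR/KanR) serves both hosts. A bacterial bla-type promoter placed upstream of it gives kanamycin resistance in bacteria, while the SV40 enhancer/early promoter and an HSV TK polyadenylation signal allow G418 selection of transfected mammalian cells.

According to the record, this is a donor-only version of the AURKA biosensor. It carries the Aquamarine donor fluorophore without an acceptor partner. In FRET-based sensing, such a construct typically provides the reference donor signal (for example donor fluorescence lifetime in the absence of energy transfer) against which the complete donor–acceptor biosensor is compared in live-cell imaging. The record does not describe the acceptor-bearing version or any mutations in AURKA.
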