Features (pLannotate 1.2.2; 15 found; start..end, strand, type, name):
    432..584     +  CDS            ble (fragment): BLE_KLEPN - Experimental evidence at protein level: Swiss-Prot protein existence level 1. Binding protein with a strong affinity to the bleomycin family of antibiotics. Binds to CL990; an antimitotic-antibiotic compound. From Klebsiella pneumoniae.
    643..690     +  polyA_signal   HSV TK poly(A) signal: herpes simplex virus thymidine kinase polyadenylation signal (Cole and Stacy, 1985)
    781..797     -  polyA_signal   bGH poly(A) signal (fragment): bovine growth hormone polyadenylation signal
   1019..1607    +  rep_origin     ori: high-copy-number ColE1/pMB1/pBR322/pUC origin of replication
   1782..2085    +  enhancer       CMV enhancer: human cytomegalovirus immediate early enhancer
   2086..2289    +  promoter       CMV promoter: human cytomegalovirus (CMV) immediate early promoter
   2312..2355    +  misc_feature   MCS (fragment): multiple cloning site
   2356..3564    +  CDS            AURKA: AURKA_HUMAN - Also known as AIK, AIRK1, ARK1, AURA, AYK1, BTAK, IAK1, STK15, STK6. Experimental evidence at protein level: Swiss-Prot protein existence level 1. Mitotic serine/threonine kinase that contributes to the regulation of cell cycle progression (PubMed:26246606, PubMed:12390251, PubMed:18615013, PubMed:11039908, PubMed:17125279, PubMed:17360485). Associates with the centrosome and the spindle microtubules during mitosis and plays a critical role in various mitotic events including the establishment of mitotic spindle, centrosome duplication, centrosome separation as well as maturation
   3586..4302    +  CDS            Aquamarine: Aquamarine is a basic (constitutively fluorescent) cyan fluorescent protein published in 2013, derived from Aequorea victoria. It has very low acid sensitivity.
   4322..4405    +  CDS            large T antigen (fragment): large T antigen from SV40 (simian virus 40)
   4428..4549    +  polyA_signal   SV40 poly(A) signal: SV40 polyadenylation signal
   4583..5011    -  rep_origin     f1 ori (sequence partly withheld): f1 bacteriophage origin of replication; arrow indicates direction of (+) strand synthesis
   5038..5142    +  promoter       AmpR promoter: bla
   5144..5501    +  promoter       SV40 promoter: SV40 enhancer and early promoter
   5536..411     +  CDS            NeoR/KanR (across the origin): aminoglycoside phosphotransferase from Tn5; aph(3')-II (or nptII); confers resistance to neomycin, kanamycin, and G418 (Geneticin®)
>Addgene plasmid #228564 | AURKA-Aquamarine | addgene full sequence | sequence record 457339 | Addgene NGS Result
GCTACCTGCCCATTCGACCACCAAGCGAAACATCGCATCGAGCGAGCACGTACTCGGATGGAAGCCGGTC
TTGTCGATCAGGATGATCTGGACGAAGAGCATCAGGGGCTCGCGCCAGCCGAACTGTTCGCCAGGCTCAA
GGCGAGCATGCCCGACGGCGAGGATCTCGTCGTGACCCATGGCGATGCCTGCTTGCCGAATATCATGGTG
GAAAATGGCCGCTTTTCTGGATTCATCGACTGTGGCCGGCTGGGTGTGGCGGACCGCTATCAGGACATAG
CGTTGGCTACCCGTGATATTGCTGAAGAGCTTGGCGGCGAATGGGCTGACCGCTTCCTCGTGCTTTACGG
TATCGCCGCTCCCGATTCGCAGCGCATCGCCTTCTATCGCCTTCTTGACGAGTTCTTCTGAGCGGGACTC
TGGGGTTCGAAATGACCGACCAAGCGACGCCCAACCTGCCATCACGAGATTTCGATTCCACCGCCGCCTT
CTATGAAAGGTTGGGCTTCGGAATCGTTTTCCGGGACGCCGGCTGGATGATCCTCCAGCGCGGGGATCTC
ATGCTGGAGTTCTTCGCCCACCCTAGGGGGAGGCTAACTGAAACACGGAAGGAGACAATACCGGAAGGAA
CCCGCGCTATGACGGCAATAAAAAGACAGAATAAAACGCACGGTGTTGGGTCGTTTGTTCATAAACGCGG
GGTTCGGTCCCAGGGCTGGCACTCTGTCGATACCCCACCGAGACCCCATTGGGGCCAATACGCCCGCGTT
TCTTCCTTTTCCCCACCCCACCCCCCAAGTTCGGGTGAAGGCCCAGGGCTCGCAGCCAACGTCGGGGCGG
CAGGCCCTGCCATAGCCTCAGGTTACTCATATATACTTTAGATTGATTTAAAACTTCATTTTTAATTTAA
AAGGATCTAGGTGAAGATCCTTTTTGATAATCTCATGACCAAAATCCCTTAACGTGAGTTTTCGTTCCAC
TGAGCGTCAGACCCCGTAGAAAAGATCAAAGGATCTTCTTGAGATCCTTTTTTTCTGCGCGTAATCTGCT
GCTTGCAAACAAAAAAACCACCGCTACCAGCGGTGGTTTGTTTGCCGGATCAAGAGCTACCAACTCTTTT
TCCGAAGGTAACTGGCTTCAGCAGAGCGCAGATACCAAATACTGTTCTTCTAGTGTAGCCGTAGTTAGGC
CACCACTTCAAGAACTCTGTAGCACCGCCTACATACCTCGCTCTGCTAATCCTGTTACCAGTGGCTGCTG
CCAGTGGCGATAAGTCGTGTCTTACCGGGTTGGACTCAAGACGATAGTTACCGGATAAGGCGCAGCGGTC
GGGCTGAACGGGGGGTTCGTGCACACAGCCCAGCTTGGAGCGAACGACCTACACCGAACTGAGATACCTA
CAGCGTGAGCTATGAGAAAGCGCCACGCTTCCCGAAGGGAGAAAGGCGGACAGGTATCCGGTAAGCGGCA
GGGTCGGAACAGGAGAGCGCACGAGGGAGCTTCCAGGGGGAAACGCCTGGTATCTTTATAGTCCTGTCGG
GTTTCGCCACCTCTGACTTGAGCGTCGATTTTTGTGATGCTCGTCAGGGGGGCGGAGCCTATGGAAAAAC
GCCAGCAACGCGGCCTTTTTACGGTTCCTGGCCTTTTGCTGGCCTTTTGCTCACATGTTCTTTCCTGCGT
TATCCCCTGATTCTGTGGATAACCGTATTACCGCCATGCATTAGTTATTAATAGTAATCAATTACGGGGT
CATTAGTTCATAGCCCATATATGGAGTTCCGCGTTACATAACTTACGGTAAATGGCCCGCCTGGCTGACC
GCCCAACGACCCCCGCCCATTGACGTCAATAATGACGTATGTTCCCATAGTAACGCCAATAGGGACTTTC
CATTGACGTCAATGGGTGGAGTATTTACGGTAAACTGCCCACTTGGCAGTACATCAAGTGTATCATATGC
CAAGTACGCCCCCTATTGACGTCAATGACGGTAAATGGCCCGCCTGGCATTATGCCCAGTACATGACCTT
ATGGGACTTTCCTACTTGGCAGTACATCTACGTATTAGTCATCGCTATTACCATGGTGATGCGGTTTTGG
CAGTACATCAATGGGCGTGGATAGCGGTTTGACTCACGGGGATTTCCAAGTCTCCACCCCATTGACGTCA
ATGGGAGTTTGTTTTGGCACCAAAATCAACGGGACTTTCCAAAATGTCGTAACAACTCCGCCCCATTGAC
GCAAATGGGCGGTAGGCGTGTACGGTGGGAGGTCTATATAAGCAGAGCTGGTTTAGTGAACCGTCAGATC
CGCTAGCGCTACCGGACTCAGATCTCGAGCTCAAGCTTCGAATTCATGGACCGATCTAAAGAAAACTGCA
TTTCAGGACCTGTTAAGGCTACAGCTCCAGTTGGAGGTCCAAAACGTGTTCTCGTGACTCAGCAATTTCC
TTGTCAGAATCCATTACCTGTAAATAGTGGCCAGGCTCAGCGGGTCTTGTGTCCTTCAAATTCTTCCCAG
CGCATTCCTTTGCAAGCACAAAAACTTGTCTCCAGTCACAAGCCGGTTCAGAATCAGAAGCAGAAGCAAT
TGCAGGCAACCAGTGTACCTCATCCTGTCTCCAGGCCACTGAATAACACCCAAAAGAGCAAGCAGCCCCT
GCCATCGGCACCTGAAAATAATCCTGAGGAGGAACTGGCATCAAAACAGAAAAATGAAGAATCAAAAAAG
AGGCAGTGGGCTTTGGAAGACTTTGAAATTGGTCGCCCTCTGGGTAAAGGAAAGTTTGGTAATGTTTATT
TGGCAAGAGAAAAGCAAAGCAAGTTTATTCTGGCTCTTAAAGTGTTATTTAAAGCTCAGCTGGAGAAAGC
CGGAGTGGAGCATCAGCTCAGAAGAGAAGTAGAAATACAGTCCCACCTTCGGCATCCTAATATTCTTAGA
CTGTATGGTTATTTCCATGATGCTACCAGAGTCTACCTAATTCTGGAATATGCACCACTTGGAACAGTTT
ATAGAGAACTTCAGAAACTTTCAAAGTTTGATGAGCAGAGAACTGCTACTTATATAACAGAATTGGCAAA
TGCACTATCATATTGCCATTCGAAGAGAGTTATTCATAGAGACATTAAGCCAGAGAACTTACTTCTTGGA
TCAGCTGGAGAGCTTAAAATTGCAGATTTTGGGTGGTCAGTACATGCTCCATCTTCCAGGAGGACCACTC
TCTGTGGCACCCTGGACTACCTGCCCCCTGAAATGATTGAAGGTCGGATGCATGATGAGAAGGTGGATCT
CTGGAGCCTTGGAGTTCTTTGCTATGAATTTTTAGTTGGGAAGCCTCCTTTTGAGGCAAACACATACCAA
GAGACCTACAAAAGAATATCACGGGTTGAGTTCACATTCCCTGACTTTGTAACAGAGGGAGCCAGGGACC
TCATTTCAAGACTGTTGAAGCATAATCCCAGCCAGAGGCCAATGCTCAGAGAAGTACTTGAACACCCCTG
GATCACAGCAAATTCATCAAAACCATCAAATTGCCAAAACAAAGAATCAGCTAGCAAACAGTCTGGGGAT
CCACCGGTCGCCACCATGGTGAGCAAGGGCGAGGAGCTGTTCACCGGGGTGGTGCCCATCCTGGTCGAGC
TGGACGGCGACGTAAACGGCCACAAGTTCAGCGTGTCCGGCGAGGGCGAGGGCGATGCCACCTACGGCAA
GCTGACCCTGAAGTTCATCTGCACCACCGGCAAGCTGCCCGTGCCCTGGCCCACCCTCGTGACCACCCTG
AGCTGGGGCGTGCAGTGCTTCAGCCGCTACCCCGACCACATGAAGCAGCACGACTTCTTCAAGTCCGCCA
TGCCCGAAGGCTACGTCCAGGAGCGCACCATCTTCTTCAAGGACGACGGCAACTACAAGACCCGCGCCGA
GGTGAAGTTCGAGGGCGACACCCTGGTGAACCGCATCGAGCTGAAGGGCATCGACTTCAAGGAGGACGGC
AACATCCTGGGGCACAAGCTGGAGTACAACTACATCAGCGGCAACGTCTATATCACCGCCGACAAGCAGA
AGAACGGCATCAAGGCCAACTTCAAGATCCGCCACAACATCGAGGACGGCAGCGTGCAGCTCGCCGACCA
CTACCAGCAGAACACCCCCATCGGCGACGGCCCCGTGCTGCTGCCCGACAACCACTACCTGAGCACCCAG
TCCGCCCTGAGCAAAGACCCCAACGAGAAGCGCGATCACATGGTCCTGCTGGAGTTCGTGACCGCCGCCG
GGATCACTCTCGGCATGGACGAGCTGTACAAGTAAAGCGGCCGCGACTCTAGATCATAATCAGCCATACC
ACATTTGTAGAGGTTTTACTTGCTTTAAAAAACCTCCCACACCTCCCCCTGAACCTGAAACATAAAATGA
ATGCAATTGTTGTTGTTAACTTGTTTATTGCAGCTTATAATGGTTACAAATAAAGCAATAGCATCACAAA
TTTCACAAATAAAGCATTTTTTTCACTGCATTCTAGTTGTGGTTTGTCCAAACTCATCAATGTATCTTAA
GGCGTAAATTGTAAGCGTTAATATTTTGTTAAAATTCGCGTTAAATTTTTGTTAAATCAGCTCATTTTTT
AACCAATAGGCCGAAATCGGCAAAATCCCTTATAAATCAAAAGAATAGACCGAGATAGGGT
[37 nt withheld, positions 4682-4718]
AAAGAACGTGGACTCCAACGTCAAAGG
[49 nt withheld, positions 4746-4794]
T
[91 nt withheld, positions 4796-4886]
G
[124 nt withheld, positions 4888-5011]
CAGGTGGCACTTTTCGGGGAAATGTGCGCGGAACCCCTATTTGTTTATTTTTCTAAATACATTCAAATAT
GTATCCGCTCATGAGACAATAACCCTGATAAATGCTTCAATAATATTGAAAAAGGAAGAGTCCTGAGGCG
GAAAGAACCAGCTGTGGAATGTGTGTCAGTTAGGGTGTGGAAAGTCCCCAGGCTCCCCAGCAGGCAGAAG
TATGCAAAGCATGCATCTCAATTAGTCAGCAACCAGGTGTGGAAAGTCCCCAGGCTCCCCAGCAGGCAGA
AGTATGCAAAGCATGCATCTCAATTAGTCAGCAACCATAGTCCCGCCCCTAACTCCGCCCATCCCGCCCC
TAACTCCGCCCAGTTCCGCCCATTCTCCGCCCCATGGCTGACTAATTTTTTTTATTTATGCAGAGGCCGA
GGCCGCCTCGGCCTCTGAGCTATTCCAGAAGTAGTGAGGAGGCTTTTTTGGAGGCCTAGGCTTTTGCAAA
GATCGATCAAGAGACAGGATGAGGATCGTTTCGCATGATTGAACAAGATGGATTGCACGCAGGTTCTCCG
GCCGCTTGGGTGGAGAGGCTATTCGGCTATGACTGGGCACAACAGACAATCGGCTGCTCTGATGCCGCCG
TGTTCCGGCTGTCAGCGCAGGGGCGCCCGGTTCTTTTTGTCAAGACCGACCTGTCCGGTGCCCTGAATGA
ACTGCAAGACGAGGCAGCGCGGCTATCGTGGCTGGCCACGACGGGCGTTCCTTGCGCAGCTGTGCTCGAC
GTTGTCACTGAAGCGGGAAGGGACTGGCTGCTATTGGGCGAAGTGCCGGGGCAGGATCTCCTGTCATCTC
ACCTTGCTCCTGCCGAGAAAGTATCCATCATGGCTGATGCAATGCGGCGGCTGCATACGCTTGATCCG
